Addgene plasmid #112621: pCAG-tdTHC
Purpose: expression plasmid with CAG promoter driving multicistronic cassette H2BtdTomato_p2A_HygroR_p2A_CreERt2
Depositing lab: Stefan Heller. Depositing organization: Stanford University. Publication: Fbxo2(VHC) mouse and embryonic stem cell reporter lines delineate in vitro-generated inner ear sensory epithelia cells and enable otic lineage selection and Cre-recombination. Hartman BH, Bscke R, Ellwanger DC, Keymeulen S, Scheibinger M, Heller S. Dev Biol. 2018 Sep 1. pii: S0012-1606(18)30499-8. doi: 10.1016/j.ydbio.2018.08.013. PubMed 30179592.
Backbone
  Vector backbone: promoterless backbone from pd2EGFP-1
  Backbone manufacturer: Clontech
  Backbone size w/o insert (bp): 3110
  Total vector size (bp): 10563
  Modifications to backbone: CAG promoter inserted at MCS
  Vector type: Mammalian Expression, Cre/Lox
  Selectable markers: Hygromycin
Growth in bacteria
  Bacterial resistance: Kanamycin, 50 μg/mL
  Growth temperature: 37°C
  Growth strain: DH5alpha
  Copy number: High Copy
Gene/Insert 1
  Gene/Insert name: H2B-tdTomato (alt names: HIST1H2BB, H2B.1, H2B/f, H2BFF, MGC119804; tdTomato)
  Species: H. sapiens (human); Anthozoa
  Insert size (bp): 1812
  GenBank ID: NM_021058
  Entrez Gene: H2BC3 (a.k.a. H2B.1, H2B/f, H2BFF, HIST1H2BB)
  Promoter: CAG
  Tag / fusion protein: tdTomato (C terminal on insert)
  Cloning method: Gibson Cloning
  Sequencing primers: 5′ AAAGAATTCATGAGGCCGGCC; 3′ TGAAGTTAGTAGCTCCGCTTCC
Gene/Insert 2
  Gene/Insert name: Hygrophosphotransferase (alt names: HygroR; hygromycin-B)
  Species: Coccidioides posadasii C735 delta SOWgp
  Insert size (bp): 1023
  GenBank ID: XM_003071606
  Promoter: CAG
  Cloning method: Gibson Cloning
  Sequencing primers: 5′ atgaaaaagcctgaactcaccgc; 3′ ttcctttgccctcggacga
Gene/Insert 3
  Gene/Insert name: Cre-ERT2 fusion protein
  Species: Bacteriophage P1
  Insert size (bp): 1983
  Promoter: CAG
  Cloning method: Gibson Cloning
  Sequencing primers: 5′ ATGTCCAATTTACTGACCGTACA; 3′ TCAAGCTGTGGCAGGGAAACC
Resource information
  A portion of this plasmid was derived from a plasmid made by: H2B was cloned from Addgene plasmid 26750, tdTomato was cloned from Addgene plasmid 26123, HygroR was cloned from Addgene plasmid 28226, CreERT2 and Rabbit betaglobin PolyA were cloned from Addgene plasmid 14797, CAG was cloned from Addgene plasmid 14797
Terms and licenses: Academic/Nonprofit Terms; Industry Terms: Not Available to Industry
Depositor comments: CAG promoter driving multicistronic reporter plasmid containing H2BtdTomato, HygroR, and CreERT2 in a single ORF with two P2A sequences.
How to cite: pCAG-tdTHC was a gift from Stefan Heller (Addgene plasmid # 112621 ; http://n2t.net/addgene:112621 ; RRID:Addgene_112621)
