[The description below was written by a language model from this plasmid's Addgene catalogue record and pLannotate feature annotations shown in this document.]
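Description:
pCAG-tdTHC is a mammalian expression plasmid of about 10.6 kb built on the promoterless backbone of Clontech's pd2EGFP-1, with a CAG promoter inserted at the multiple cloning site. It replicates in E. coli from a high-copy ColE1/pUC-type origin and is selected with kanamycin. Resistance comes from the Tn5 NeoR/KanR gene, which sits behind both a bacterial (AmpR-type) promoter and the SV40 early promoter and ends in an HSV TK polyadenylation signal. This arrangement could in principle also confer G418 resistance in mammalian cells, although the record lists hygromycin as the mammalian selectable marker. An f1 origin is also annotated.

The payload is a single open reading frame driven by CAG, annotated as the CMV enhancer, chicken β-actin promoter and chimeric β-actin/β-globin intron, and terminated by a rabbit β-globin poly(A) signal. It encodes three products separated by two P2A ribosome-skipping peptides. The first is human histone H2B fused at its C terminus to tdTomato, which gives a chromatin-bound, nuclear orange-red fluorescent label. The second is hygromycin phosphotransferase, for drug selection of expressing cells. The third is CreERT2, in which Cre recombinase is fused to a mutated estrogen receptor ligand-binding domain so that loxP recombination depends on tamoxifen. The catalogue assigns the hygromycin gene to a fungal accession and H2B to HIST1H2BB, whereas the feature annotation matches them to E. coli hph and HIST1H2BJ.

One transcript therefore provides reporting, selection and inducible recombination under a strong ubiquitous promoter. The associated publication concerns reporter mouse and embryonic stem cell lines for inner ear sensory epithelia and otic lineage selection. The record does not state what role this CAG-driven version played in that work.
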