Features (pLannotate 1.2.2; 22 found; start..end, strand, type, name):
     28..404     +  CDS            H2B (fragment) (sequence withheld): human histone H2B; HIST1H2BJ
    412..1839    +  CDS            tdTomato: tdTomato is a basic (constitutively fluorescent) orange fluorescent protein published in 2004, derived from Discosoma sp.. It is reported to be a somewhat slowly-maturing tandem dimer with low acid sensitivity.
   1906..2928    +  CDS            hph: KHYB_ECOLX - Experimental evidence at protein level: Swiss-Prot protein existence level 1. The aminoglycoside phosphotransferases achieve inactivation of their antibiotic substrates by phosphorylation. Only phosphorylates hygromycin and closely related compounds such as demethyl analogs and destomycin. From Escherichia coli.
   2998..4026    +  CDS            cre: RECR_BPP1 - Experimental evidence at protein level: Swiss-Prot protein existence level 1. Catalyzes site-specific recombination between two 34-base- pair LOXP sites. Its role is to maintain the phage genome as a monomeric unit-copy plasmid in the lysogenic state. From Escherichia phage P1 (Bacteriophage P1).
   4039..4974    +  CDS            ERT2: mutated ligand-binding domain of the human estrogen receptor (Feil et al., 1997)
   4991..5062    +  CDS            HBB (fragment): HBB_PONPY - Experimental evidence at transcript level: Swiss-Prot protein existence level 2. Involved in oxygen transport from the lung to the various peripheral tissues. From Pongo pygmaeus (Bornean orangutan).
   5133..5188    +  polyA_signal   β-globin poly(A) signal: rabbit β-globin polyadenylation signal (Gil and Proudfoot, 1987)
   5573..5589    -  protein_bind   lac operator: The lac repressor binds to the lac operator to inhibit transcription in E. coli. This inhibition can be relieved by adding lactose or isopropyl-β-D-thiogalactopyranoside (IPTG). lac repressor encoded by lacI
   5597..5627    -  promoter       lac promoter: promoter for the E. coli lac operon
   5649..5668    +  polyA_signal   SV40 poly(A) signal (fragment): SV40 polyadenylation signal
   5702..6130    -  rep_origin     f1 ori (sequence partly withheld): f1 bacteriophage origin of replication; arrow indicates direction of (+) strand synthesis
   6157..6261    +  promoter       AmpR promoter: bla
   6263..6620    +  promoter       SV40 promoter: SV40 enhancer and early promoter
   6655..7449    +  CDS            NeoR/KanR: aminoglycoside phosphotransferase from Tn5; aph(3')-II (or nptII); confers resistance to neomycin, kanamycin, and G418 (Geneticin®)
   7470..7622    +  CDS            ble (fragment): BLE_KLEPN - Experimental evidence at protein level: Swiss-Prot protein existence level 1. Binding protein with a strong affinity to the bleomycin family of antibiotics. Binds to CL990; an antimitotic-antibiotic compound. From Klebsiella pneumoniae.
   7681..7728    +  polyA_signal   HSV TK poly(A) signal: herpes simplex virus thymidine kinase polyadenylation signal (Cole and Stacy, 1985)
   7819..7835    -  polyA_signal   bGH poly(A) signal (fragment): bovine growth hormone polyadenylation signal
   8057..8645    +  rep_origin     ori: high-copy-number ColE1/pMB1/pBR322/pUC origin of replication
   8769..8821    +  misc_feature   MCS (fragment): multiple cloning site
   8819..9198    +  enhancer       CMV enhancer: human cytomegalovirus immediate early enhancer
   9200..9475    +  promoter       chicken β-actin promoter: No description available
   9476..10484   +  intron         chimeric intron: chimera between introns from chicken β-actin and rabbit β-globin
>Addgene plasmid #112621 | pCAG-tdTHC | depositor full sequence | sequence record 222036 | pCAG-tdTHC sequence 10562 bps
GGCAAAGAATTCATGAGGCCGGCCACC
[378 nt withheld, positions 28-405]
TCCACCATGGTGAGCAAGGGAGAGGAGGTCATCAAAGAGTTCATGCGCTTCAAGGTGCGCATGGAGGGCT
CCATGAACGGCCACGAGTTCGAGATCGAGGGCGAGGGCGAGGGCCGCCCCTACGAGGGCACCCAGACCGC
CAAGCTGAAGGTGACCAAGGGCGGCCCCCTGCCCTTCGCCTGGGACATCCTGTCCCCCCAGTTCATGTAC
GGCTCCAAGGCGTACGTGAAGCACCCCGCCGACATCCCCGATTACAAGAAGCTGTCCTTCCCCGAGGGCT
TCAAGTGGGAGCGCGTGATGAACTTCGAGGACGGCGGTCTGGTGACCGTGACCCAGGACTCCTCCCTGCA
GGACGGCACGCTGATCTACAAGGTGAAGATGCGCGGCACCAACTTCCCCCCCGACGGCCCCGTAATGCAG
AAGAAGACCATGGGCTGGGAGGCCTCCACCGAGCGCCTGTACCCCCGCGACGGCGTGCTGAAGGGCGAGA
TCCACCAGGCCCTGAAGCTGAAGGACGGCGGCCACTACCTGGTGGAGTTCAAGACCATCTACATGGCCAA
GAAGCCCGTGCAACTGCCCGGCTACTACTACGTGGACACCAAGCTGGACATCACCTCCCACAACGAGGAC
TACACCATCGTGGAACAGTACGAGCGCTCCGAGGGCCGCCACCACCTGTTCCTGGGGCATGGCACCGGCA
GCACCGGCAGCGGCAGCTCCGGCACCGCCTCCTCCGAGGACAACAACATGGCCGTCATCAAAGAGTTCAT
GCGCTTCAAGGTGCGCATGGAGGGCTCCATGAACGGCCACGAGTTCGAGATCGAGGGCGAGGGCGAGGGC
CGCCCCTACGAGGGCACCCAGACCGCCAAGCTGAAGGTGACCAAGGGCGGCCCCCTGCCCTTCGCCTGGG
ACATCCTGTCCCCCCAGTTCATGTACGGCTCCAAGGCGTACGTGAAGCACCCCGCCGACATCCCCGATTA
CAAGAAGCTGTCCTTCCCCGAGGGCTTCAAGTGGGAGCGCGTGATGAACTTCGAGGACGGCGGTCTGGTG
ACCGTGACCCAGGACTCCTCCCTGCAGGACGGCACGCTGATCTACAAGGTGAAGATGCGCGGCACCAACT
TCCCCCCCGACGGCCCCGTAATGCAGAAGAAGACCATGGGCTGGGAGGCCTCCACCGAGCGCCTGTACCC
CCGCGACGGCGTGCTGAAGGGCGAGATCCACCAGGCCCTGAAGCTGAAGGACGGCGGCCGCTACCTGGTG
GAGTTCAAGACCATCTACATGGCCAAGAAGCCCGTGCAACTGCCCGGCTACTACTACGTGGACACCAAGC
TGGACATCACCTCCCACAACGAGGACTACACCATCGTGGAACAGTACGAGCGCTCCGAGGGCCGCCACCA
CCTGTTCCTGTACGGCATGGACGAGCTGTACAAGGGAAGCGGAGCTACTAACTTCAGCCTGCTGAAGCAG
GCTGGAGACGTGGAGGAGAACCCTGGACCTATGAAAAAGCCTGAACTCACCGCGACGTCTGTCGAGAAGT
TTCTGATCGAAAAGTTCGACAGCGTCTCCGACCTGATGCAGCTCTCGGAGGGCGAAGAATCTCGTGCTTT
CAGCTTCGATGTAGGAGGGCGTGGATATGTCCTGCGGGTAAATAGCTGCGCCGATGGTTTCTACAAAGAT
CGTTATGTTTATCGGCACTTTGCATCGGCCGCGCTCCCGATTCCGGAAGTGCTTGACATTGGGGAATTCA
GCGAGAGCCTGACCTATTGCATCTCCCGCCGTGCACAGGGTGTCACGTTGCAAGACCTGCCTGAAACCGA
ACTGCCCGCTGTTCTGCAGCCGGTCGCGGAGGCCATGGATGCGATCGCTGCGGCCGATCTTAGCCAGACG
AGCGGGTTCGGCCCATTCGGACCGCAAGGAATCGGTCAATACACTACATGGCGTGATTTCATATGCGCGA
TTGCTGATCCCCATGTGTATCACTGGCAAACTGTGATGGACGACACCGTCAGTGCGTCCGTCGCGCAGGC
TCTCGATGAGCTGATGCTTTGGGCCGAGGACTGCCCCGAAGTCCGGCACCTCGTGCACGCGGATTTCGGC
TCCAACAATGTCCTGACGGACAATGGCCGCATAACAGCGGTCATTGACTGGAGCGAGGCGATGTTCGGGG
ATTCCCAATACGAGGTCGCCAACATCTTCTTCTGGAGGCCGTGGTTGGCTTGTATGGAGCAGCAGACGCG
CTACTTCGAGCGGAGGCATCCGGAGCTTGCAGGATCGCCGCGGCTCCGGGCGTATATGCTCCGCATTGGT
CTTGACCAACTCTATCAGAGCTTGGTTGACGGCAATTTCGATGATGCAGCTTGGGCGCAGGGTCGATGCG
ACGCAATCGTCCGATCCGGAGCCGGGACTGTCGGGCGTACACAAATCGCCCGCAGAAGCGCGGCCGTCTG
GACCGATGGCTGTGTAGAAGTACTCGCCGATAGTGGAAACCGACGCCCCAGCACTCGTCCGAGGGCAAAG
GAACGCGGCTCCGGCGCAACAAATTTCTCTCTCCTCAAACAAGCAGGCGATGTTGAAGAAAATCCCGGGC
CCATGTCCAATTTACTGACCGTACACCAAAATTTGCCTGCATTACCGGTCGATGCAACGAGTGATGAGGT
TCGCAAGAACCTGATGGACATGTTCAGGGATCGCCAGGCGTTTTCTGAGCATACCTGGAAAATGCTTCTG
TCCGTTTGCCGGTCGTGGGCGGCATGGTGCAAGTTGAATAACCGGAAATGGTTTCCCGCAGAACCTGAAG
ATGTTCGCGATTATCTTCTATATCTTCAGGCGCGCGGTCTGGCAGTAAAAACTATCCAGCAACATTTGGG
CCAGCTAAACATGCTTCATCGTCGGTCCGGGCTGCCACGACCAAGTGACAGCAATGCTGTTTCACTGGTT
ATGCGGCGGATCCGAAAAGAAAACGTTGATGCCGGTGAACGTGCAAAACAGGCTCTAGCGTTCGAACGCA
CTGATTTCGACCAGGTTCGTTCACTCATGGAAAATAGCGATCGCTGCCAGGATATACGTAATCTGGCATT
TCTGGGGATTGCTTATAACACCCTGTTACGTATAGCCGAAATTGCCAGGATCAGGGTTAAAGATATCTCA
CGTACTGACGGTGGGAGAATGTTAATCCATATTGGCAGAACGAAAACGCTGGTTAGCACCGCAGGTGTAG
AGAAGGCACTTAGCCTGGGGGTAACTAAACTGGTCGAGCGATGGATTTCCGTCTCTGGTGTAGCTGATGA
TCCGAATAACTACCTGTTTTGCCGGGTCAGAAAAAATGGTGTTGCCGCGCCATCTGCCACCAGCCAGCTA
TCAACTCGCGCCCTGGAAGGGATTTTTGAAGCAACTCATCGATTGATTTACGGCGCTAAGGATGACTCTG
GTCAGAGATACCTGGCCTGGTCTGGACACAGTGCCCGTGTCGGAGCCGCGCGAGATATGGCCCGCGCTGG
AGTTTCAATACCGGAGATCATGCAAGCTGGTGGCTGGACCAATGTAAATATTGTCATGAACTATATCCGT
AACCTGGATAGTGAAACAGGGGCAATGGTGCGCCTGCTGGAAGATGGCGATCTCGAGCCATCTGCTGGAG
ACATGAGAGCTGCCAACCTTTGGCCAAGCCCGCTCATGATCAAACGCTCTAAGAAGAACAGCCTGGCCTT
GTCCCTGACGGCCGACCAGATGGTCAGTGCCTTGTTGGATGCTGAGCCCCCCATACTCTATTCCGAGTAT
GATCCTACCAGACCCTTCAGTGAAGCTTCGATGATGGGCTTACTGACCAACCTGGCAGACAGGGAGCTGG
TTCACATGATCAACTGGGCGAAGAGGGTGCCAGGCTTTGTGGATTTGACCCTCCATGATCAGGTCCACCT
TCTAGAATGTGCCTGGCTAGAGATCCTGATGATTGGTCTCGTCTGGCGCTCCATGGAGCACCCAGTGAAG
CTACTGTTTGCTCCTAACTTGCTCTTGGACAGGAACCAGGGAAAATGTGTAGAGGGCATGGTGGAGATCT
TCGACATGCTGCTGGCTACATCATCTCGGTTCCGCATGATGAATCTGCAGGGAGAGGAGTTTGTGTGCCT
CAAATCTATTATTTTGCTTAATTCTGGAGTGTACACATTTCTGTCCAGCACCCTGAAGTCTCTGGAAGAG
AAGGACCATATCCACCGAGTCCTGGACAAGATCACAGACACTTTGATCCACCTGATGGCCAAGGCAGGCC
TGACCCTGCAGCAGCAGCACCAGCGGCTGGCCCAGCTCCTCCTCATCCTCTCCCACATCAGGCACATGAG
TAACAAAGGCATGGAGCATCTGTACAGCATGAAGTGCAAGAACGTGGTGCCCCTCTATGACCTGCTGCTG
GAGGCGGCGGACGCCCACCGCCTACATGCGCCCACTAGCCGTGGAGGGGCATCCGTGGAGGAGACGGACC
AAAGCCACTTGGCCACTGCGGGCTCTACTTCATCGCATTCCTTGCAAAAGTATTACATCACGGGGGAGGC
AGAGGGTTTCCCTGCCACAGCTTGATAGCGGCCGCACTCCTCAGGTGCAGGCTGCCTATCAGAAGGTGGT
GGCTGGTGTGGCCAATGCCCTGGCTCACAAATACCACTGAGATCTTTTTCCCTCTGCCAAAAATTATGGG
GACATCATGAAGCCCCTTGAGCATCTGACTTCTGGCTAATAAAGGAAATTTATTTTCATTGCAATAGTGT
GTTGGAATTTTTTGTGTCTCTCACTCGGAAGGACATATGGGAGGGCAAATCATTTAAAACATCAGAATGA
GTATTTGGTTTAGAGTTTGGCAACATATGCCCATATGCTGGCTGCCATGAACAAAGGTTGGCTATAAAGA
GGTCATCAGTATATGAAACAGCCCCCTGCTGTCCATTCCTTATTCCATAGAAAAGCCTTGACTTGAGGTT
AGATTTTTTTTATATTTTGTTTTGTGTTATTTTTTTCTTTAACATCCCTAAAATTTTCCTTACATGTTTT
ACTAGCCAGATTTTTCCTCCTCTCCTGACTACTCCCAGTCATAGCTGTCCCTCTTCTCTTATGGAGATCC
CTCGACCTGCAGCCCAAGCTTGGCGTAATCATGGTCATAGCTGTTTCCTGTGTGAAATTGTTATCCGCTC
ACAATTCCACACAACATACGAGCCGGATGCATAAAGTGTAAAGCCTGGGGTGCCTAATGAGTGAAACTCA
TCAATGTATCTTAAGGCGTAAATTGTAAGCGTTAATATTTTGTTAAAATTCGCGTTAAATTTTTGTTAAA
TCAGCTCATTTTTTAACCAATAGGCCGAAATCGGCAAAATCCCTTATAAATCAAAAGAATAGACCGAGAT
AGGGT
[37 nt withheld, positions 5801-5837]
AAAGAACGTGGACTCCAACGTCAAAGG
[49 nt withheld, positions 5865-5913]
T
[91 nt withheld, positions 5915-6005]
G
[124 nt withheld, positions 6007-6130]
CAGGTGGCACTTTTCGGGGAAATGTGCGCGGAACCCCTATTTGTTTATTTTTCTAAATACATTCAAATAT
GTATCCGCTCATGAGACAATAACCCTGATAAATGCTTCAATAATATTGAAAAAGGAAGAGTCCTGAGGCG
GAAAGAACCAGCTGTGGAATGTGTGTCAGTTAGGGTGTGGAAAGTCCCCAGGCTCCCCAGCAGGCAGAAG
TATGCAAAGCATGCATCTCAATTAGTCAGCAACCAGGTGTGGAAAGTCCCCAGGCTCCCCAGCAGGCAGA
AGTATGCAAAGCATGCATCTCAATTAGTCAGCAACCATAGTCCCGCCCCTAACTCCGCCCATCCCGCCCC
TAACTCCGCCCAGTTCCGCCCATTCTCCGCCCCATGGCTGACTAATTTTTTTTATTTATGCAGAGGCCGA
GGCCGCCTCGGCCTCTGAGCTATTCCAGAAGTAGTGAGGAGGCTTTTTTGGAGGCCTAGGCTTTTGCAAA
GATCGATCAAGAGACAGGATGAGGATCGTTTCGCATGATTGAACAAGATGGATTGCACGCAGGTTCTCCG
GCCGCTTGGGTGGAGAGGCTATTCGGCTATGACTGGGCACAACAGACAATCGGCTGCTCTGATGCCGCCG
TGTTCCGGCTGTCAGCGCAGGGGCGCCCGGTTCTTTTTGTCAAGACCGACCTGTCCGGTGCCCTGAATGA
ACTGCAAGACGAGGCAGCGCGGCTATCGTGGCTGGCCACGACGGGCGTTCCTTGCGCAGCTGTGCTCGAC
GTTGTCACTGAAGCGGGAAGGGACTGGCTGCTATTGGGCGAAGTGCCGGGGCAGGATCTCCTGTCATCTC
ACCTTGCTCCTGCCGAGAAAGTATCCATCATGGCTGATGCAATGCGGCGGCTGCATACGCTTGATCCGGC
TACCTGCCCATTCGACCACCAAGCGAAACATCGCATCGAGCGAGCACGTACTCGGATGGAAGCCGGTCTT
GTCGATCAGGATGATCTGGACGAAGAGCATCAGGGGCTCGCGCCAGCCGAACTGTTCGCCAGGCTCAAGG
CGAGCATGCCCGACGGCGAGGATCTCGTCGTGACCCATGGCGATGCCTGCTTGCCGAATATCATGGTGGA
AAATGGCCGCTTTTCTGGATTCATCGACTGTGGCCGGCTGGGTGTGGCGGACCGCTATCAGGACATAGCG
TTGGCTACCCGTGATATTGCTGAAGAGCTTGGCGGCGAATGGGCTGACCGCTTCCTCGTGCTTTACGGTA
TCGCCGCTCCCGATTCGCAGCGCATCGCCTTCTATCGCCTTCTTGACGAGTTCTTCTGAGCGGGACTCTG
GGGTTCGAAATGACCGACCAAGCGACGCCCAACCTGCCATCACGAGATTTCGATTCCACCGCCGCCTTCT
ATGAAAGGTTGGGCTTCGGAATCGTTTTCCGGGACGCCGGCTGGATGATCCTCCAGCGCGGGGATCTCAT
GCTGGAGTTCTTCGCCCACCCTAGGGGGAGGCTAACTGAAACACGGAAGGAGACAATACCGGAAGGAACC
CGCGCTATGACGGCAATAAAAAGACAGAATAAAACGCACGGTGTTGGGTCGTTTGTTCATAAACGCGGGG
TTCGGTCCCAGGGCTGGCACTCTGTCGATACCCCACCGAGACCCCATTGGGGCCAATACGCCCGCGTTTC
TTCCTTTTCCCCACCCCACCCCCCAAGTTCGGGTGAAGGCCCAGGGCTCGCAGCCAACGTCGGGGCGGCA
GGCCCTGCCATAGCCTCAGGTTACTCATATATACTTTAGATTGATTTAAAACTTCATTTTTAATTTAAAA
GGATCTAGGTGAAGATCCTTTTTGATAATCTCATGACCAAAATCCCTTAACGTGAGTTTTCGTTCCACTG
AGCGTCAGACCCCGTAGAAAAGATCAAAGGATCTTCTTGAGATCCTTTTTTTCTGCGCGTAATCTGCTGC
TTGCAAACAAAAAAACCACCGCTACCAGCGGTGGTTTGTTTGCCGGATCAAGAGCTACCAACTCTTTTTC
CGAAGGTAACTGGCTTCAGCAGAGCGCAGATACCAAATACTGTTCTTCTAGTGTAGCCGTAGTTAGGCCA
CCACTTCAAGAACTCTGTAGCACCGCCTACATACCTCGCTCTGCTAATCCTGTTACCAGTGGCTGCTGCC
AGTGGCGATAAGTCGTGTCTTACCGGGTTGGACTCAAGACGATAGTTACCGGATAAGGCGCAGCGGTCGG
GCTGAACGGGGGGTTCGTGCACACAGCCCAGCTTGGAGCGAACGACCTACACCGAACTGAGATACCTACA
GCGTGAGCTATGAGAAAGCGCCACGCTTCCCGAAGGGAGAAAGGCGGACAGGTATCCGGTAAGCGGCAGG
GTCGGAACAGGAGAGCGCACGAGGGAGCTTCCAGGGGGAAACGCCTGGTATCTTTATAGTCCTGTCGGGT
TTCGCCACCTCTGACTTGAGCGTCGATTTTTGTGATGCTCGTCAGGGGGGCGGAGCCTATGGAAAAACGC
CAGCAACGCGGCCTTTTTACGGTTCCTGGCCTTTTGCTGGCCTTTTGCTCACATGTTCTTTCCTGCGTTA
TCCCCTGATTCTGTGGATAACCGTATTACCGCCATGCATTAGTTATTACTAGCGCTACCGGACTCAGATC
TCGAGCTCAAGCTTCGAATTCTGCAGTCGACATTGATTATTGACTAGTTATTAATAGTAATCAATTACGG
GGTCATTAGTTCATAGCCCATATATGGAGTTCCGCGTTACATAACTTACGGTAAATGGCCCGCCTGGCTG
ACCGCCCAACGACCCCCGCCCATTGACGTCAATAATGACGTATGTTCCCATAGTAACGCCAATAGGGACT
TTCCATTGACGTCAATGGGTGGAGTATTTACGGTAAACTGCCCACTTGGCAGTACATCAAGTGTATCATA
TGCCAAGTACGCCCCCTATTGACGTCAATGACGGTAAATGGCCCGCCTGGCATTATGCCCAGTACATGAC
CTTATGGGACTTTCCTACTTGGCAGTACATCTACGTATTAGTCATCGCTATTACCATGGTCGAGGTGAGC
CCCACGTTCTGCTTCACTCTCCCCATCTCCCCCCCCTCCCCACCCCCAATTTTGTATTTATTTATTTTTT
AATTATTTTGTGCAGCGATGGGGGCGGGGGGGGGGGGGGCGCGCGCCAGGCGGGGCGGGGCGGGGCGAGG
GGCGGGGCGGGGCGAGGCGGAGAGGTGCGGCGGCAGCCAATCAGAGCGGCGCGCTCCGAAAGTTTCCTTT
TATGGCGAGGCGGCGGCGGCGGCGGCCCTATAAAAAGCGAAGCGCGCGGCGGGCGGGAGTCGCTGCGTTG
CCTTCGCCCCGTGCCCCGCTCCGCGCCGCCTCGCGCCGCCCGCCCCGGCTCTGACTGACCGCGTTACTCC
CACAGGTGAGCGGGCGGGACGGCCCTTCTCCTCCGGGCTGTAATTAGCGCTTGGTTTAATGACGGCTCGT
TTCTTTTCTGTGGCTGCGTGAAAGCCTTAAAGGGCTCCGGGAGGGCCCTTTGTGCGGGGGGGAGCGGCTC
GGGGGGTGCGTGCGTGTGTGTGTGCGTGGGGAGCGCCGCGTGCGGCCCGCGCTGCCCGGCGGCTGTGAGC
GCTGCGGGCGCGGCGCGGGGCTTTGTGCGCTCCGCGTGTGCGCGAGGGGAGCGCGGCCGGGGGCGGTGCC
CCGCGGTGCGGGGGGGCTGCGAGGGGAACAAAGGCTGCGTGCGGGGTGTGTGCGTGGGGGGGTGAGCAGG
GGGTGTGGGCGCGGCGGTCGGGCTGTAACCCCCCCCTGCACCCCCCTCCCCGAGTTGCTGAGCACGGCCC
GGCTTCGGGTGCGGGGCTCCGTGCGGGGCGTGGCGCGGGGCTCGCCGTGCCGGGCGGGGGGTGGCGGCAG
GTGGGGGTGCCGGGCGGGGCGGGGCCGCCTCGGGCCGGGGAGGGCTCGGGGGAGGGGCGCGGCGGCCCCG
GAGCGCCGGCGGCTGTCGAGGCGCGGCGAGCCGCAGCCATTGCCTTTTATGGTAATCGTGCGAGAGGGCG
CAGGGACTTCCTTTGTCCCAAATCTGGCGGAGCCGAAATCTGGGAGGCGCCGCCGCACCCCCTCTAGCGG
GCGCGGGCGAAGCGGTGCGGCGCCGGCAGGAAGGAAATGGGCGGGGAGGGCCTTCGTGCGTCGCCGCGCC
GCCGTCCCCTTCTCCATCTCCAGCCTCGGGGCTGCCGCAGGGGGACGGCTGCCTTCGGGGGGGACGGGGC
AGGGCGGGGTTCGGCTTCTGGCGTGTGACCGGCGGCTCTAGAGCCTCTGCTAACCATGTTCATGCCTTCT
TCTTTTTCCTACAGCTCCTGGGCAACGTGCTGGTTATTGTGCTGTCTCATCATTTTGGCAAAGAATTCCT
CGAGGATGATCCACCGGTCGCC
