>Addgene plasmid #112621 | pCAG-tdTHC | addgene partial sequence | sequence record 222035 | Addgene Partial NGS Result
GGCAAAGAATTCATGAGGCCGGCCACC
[378 nt withheld, positions 28-405]
TCCACCATGGTGAGCAAGGGAGAGGAGGTCATCAAAGAGTTCATGCGCTTCAAGGTGCGCATGGAGGGCT
CCATGAACGGCCACGAGTTCGAGATCGAGGGCGAGGGCGAGGGCCGCCCCTACGAGGGCACCCAGACCGC
CAAGCTGAAGGTGACCAAGGGCGGCCCCCTGCCCTTCGCCTGGGACATCCTGTCCCCCCAGTTCATGTAC
GGCTCCAAGGCGTACGTGAAGCACCCCGCCGACATCCCCGATTACAAGAAGCTGTCCTTCCCCGAGGGCT
TCAAGTGGGAGCGCGTGATGAACTTCGAGGACGGCGGTCTGGTGACCGTGACCCAGGACTCCTCCCTGCA
GGACGGCACGCTGATCTACAAGGTGAAGATGCGCGGCACCAACTTCCCCCCCGACGGCCCCGTAATGCAG
AAGAAGACCATGGGCTGGGAGGCCTCCACCGAGCGCCTGTACCCCCGCGACGGCGTGCTGAAGGGCGAGA
TCCACCAGGCCCTGAAGCTGAAGGACGGCGGCCACTACCTGGTGGAGTTCAAGACCATCTACATGGCCAA
GAAGCCCGTGCAACTGCCCGGCTACTACTACGTGGACACCAAGCTGGACATCACCTCCCACAACGAGGAC
TACACCATCGTGGAACAGTACGAGCGCTCCGAGGGCCGCCACCACCTGTTCCTGGGGCATGGCACCGGCA
GCACCGGCAGCGGCAGCTCCGGCACCGCCTCCTCCGAGGACAACAACATGGCCGTCATCAAAGAGTTCAT
GCGCTTCAAGGTGCGCATGGAGGGCTCCATGAACGGCCACGAGTTCGAGATCGAGGGCGAGGGCGAGGGC
CGCCCCTACGAGGGCACCCAGACCGCCAAGCTGAAGGTGACCAAGGGCGGCCCCCTGCCCTTCGCCTGGG
ACATCCTGTCCCCCCAGTTCATGTACGGCTCCAAGGCGTACGTGAAGCACCCCGCCGACATCCCCGATTA
CAAGAAGCTGTCCTTCCCCGAGGGCTTCAAGTGGGAGCGCGTGATGAACTTCGAGGACGGCGGTCTGGTG
ACCGTGACCCAGGACTCCTCCCTGCAGGACGGCACGCTGATCTACAAGGTGAAGATGCGCGGCACCAACT
TCCCCCCCGACGGCCCCGTAATGCAGAAGAAGACCATGGGCTGGGAGGCCTCCACCGAGCGCCTGTACCC
CCGCGACGGCGTGCTGAAGGGCGAGATCCACCAGGCCCTGAAGCTGAAGGACGGCGGCCGCTACCTGGTG
GAGTTCAAGACCATCTACATGGCCAAGAAGCCCGTGCAACTGCCCGGCTACTACTACGTGGACACCAAGC
TGGACATCACCTCCCACAACGAGGACTACACCATCGTGGAACAGTACGAGCGCTCCGAGGGCCGCCACCA
CCTGTTCCTGTACGGCATGGACGAGCTGTACAAGGGAAGCGGAGCTACTAACTTCAGCCTGCTGAAGCAG
GCTGGAGACGTGGAGGAGAACCCTGGACCTATGAAAAAGCCTGAACTCACCGCGACGTCTGTCGAGAAGT
TTCTGATCGAAAAGTTCGACAGCGTCTCCGACCTGATGCAGCTCTCGGAGGGCGAAGAATCTCGTGCTTT
CAGCTTCGATGTAGGAGGGCGTGGATATGTCCTGCGGGTAAATAGCTGCGCCGATGGTTTCTACAAAGAT
CGTTATGTTTATCGGCACTTTGCATCGGCCGCGCTCCCGATTCCGGAAGTGCTTGACATTGGGGAATTCA
GCGAGAGCCTGACCTATTGCATCTCCCGCCGTGCACAGGGTGTCACGTTGCAAGACCTGCCTGAAACCGA
ACTGCCCGCTGTTCTGCAGCCGGTCGCGGAGGCCATGGATGCGATCGCTGCGGCCGATCTTAGCCAGACG
AGCGGGTTCGGCCCATTCGGACCGCAAGGAATCGGTCAATACACTACATGGCGTGATTTCATATGCGCGA
TTGCTGATCCCCATGTGTATCACTGGCAAACTGTGATGGACGACACCGTCAGTGCGTCCGTCGCGCAGGC
TCTCGATGAGCTGATGCTTTGGGCCGAGGACTGCCCCGAAGTCCGGCACCTCGTGCACGCGGATTTCGGC
TCCAACAATGTCCTGACGGACAATGGCCGCATAACAGCGGTCATTGACTGGAGCGAGGCGATGTTCGGGG
ATTCCCAATACGAGGTCGCCAACATCTTCTTCTGGAGGCCGTGGTTGGCTTGTATGGAGCAGCAGACGCG
CTACTTCGAGCGGAGGCATCCGGAGCTTGCAGGATCGCCGCGGCTCCGGGCGTATATGCTCCGCATTGGT
CTTGACCAACTCTATCAGAGCTTGGTTGACGGCAATTTCGATGATGCAGCTTGGGCGCAGGGTCGATGCG
ACGCAATCGTCCGATCCGGAGCCGGGACTGTCGGGCGTACACAAATCGCCCGCAGAAGCGCGGCCGTCTG
GACCGATGGCTGTGTAGAAGTACTCGCCGATAGTGGAAACCGACGCCCCAGCACTCGTCCGAGGGCAAAG
GAACGCGGCTCCGGCGCAACAAATTTCTCTCTCCTCAAACAAGCAGGCGATGTTGAAGAAAATCCCGGGC
CCATGTCCAATTTACTGACCGTACACCAAAATTTGCCTGCATTACCGGTCGATGCAACGAGTGATGAGGT
TCGCAAGAACCTGATGGACATGTTCAGGGATCGCCAGGCGTTTTCTGAGCATACCTGGAAAATGCTTCTG
TCCGTTTGCCGGTCGTGGGCGGCATGGTGCAAGTTGAATAACCGGAAATGGTTTCCCGCAGAACCTGAAG
ATGTTCGCGATTATCTTCTATATCTTCAGGCGCGCGGTCTGGCAGTAAAAACTATCCAGCAACATTTGGG
CCAGCTAAACATGCTTCATCGTCGGTCCGGGCTGCCACGACCAAGTGACAGCAATGCTGTTTCACTGGTT
ATGCGGCGGATCCGAAAAGAAAACGTTGATGCCGGTGAACGTGCAAAACAGGCTCTAGCGTTCGAACGCA
CTGATTTCGACCAGGTTCGTTCACTCATGGAAAATAGCGATCGCTGCCAGGATATACGTAATCTGGCATT
TCTGGGGATTGCTTATAACACCCTGTTACGTATAGCCGAAATTGCCAGGATCAGGGTTAAAGATATCTCA
CGTACTGACGGTGGGAGAATGTTAATCCATATTGGCAGAACGAAAACGCTGGTTAGCACCGCAGGTGTAG
AGAAGGCACTTAGCCTGGGGGTAACTAAACTGGTCGAGCGATGGATTTCCGTCTCTGGTGTAGCTGATGA
TCCGAATAACTACCTGTTTTGCCGGGTCAGAAAAAATGGTGTTGCCGCGCCATCTGCCACCAGCCAGCTA
TCAACTCGCGCCCTGGAAGGGATTTTTGAAGCAACTCATCGATTGATTTACGGCGCTAAGGATGACTCTG
GTCAGAGATACCTGGCCTGGTCTGGACACAGTGCCCGTGTCGGAGCCGCGCGAGATATGGCCCGCGCTGG
AGTTTCAATACCGGAGATCATGCAAGCTGGTGGCTGGACCAATGTAAATATTGTCATGAACTATATCCGT
AACCTGGATAGTGAAACAGGGGCAATGGTGCGCCTGCTGGAAGATGGCGATCTCGAGCCATCTGCTGGAG
ACATGAGAGCTGCCAACCTTTGGCCAAGCCCGCTCATGATCAAACGCTCTAAGAAGAACAGCCTGGCCTT
GTCCCTGACGGCCGACCAGATGGTCAGTGCCTTGTTGGATGCTGAGCCCCCCATACTCTATTCCGAGTAT
GATCCTACCAGACCCTTCAGTGAAGCTTCGATGATGGGCTTACTGACCAACCTGGCAGACAGGGAGCTGG
TTCACATGATCAACTGGGCGAAGAGGGTGCCAGGCTTTGTGGATTTGACCCTCCATGATCAGGTCCACCT
TCTAGAATGTGCCTGGCTAGAGATCCTGATGATTGGTCTCGTCTGGCGCTCCATGGAGCACCCAGTGAAG
CTACTGTTTGCTCCTAACTTGCTCTTGGACAGGAACCAGGGAAAATGTGTAGAGGGCATGGTGGAGATCT
TCGACATGCTGCTGGCTACATCATCTCGGTTCCGCATGATGAATCTGCAGGGAGAGGAGTTTGTGTGCCT
CAAATCTATTATTTTGCTTAATTCTGGAGTGTACACATTTCTGTCCAGCACCCTGAAGTCTCTGGAAGAG
AAGGACCATATCCACCGAGTCCTGGACAAGATCACAGACACTTTGATCCACCTGATGGCCAAGGCAGGCC
TGACCCTGCAGCAGCAGCACCAGCGGCTGGCCCAGCTCCTCCTCATCCTCTCCCACATCAGGCACATGAG
TAACAAAGGCATGGAGCATCTGTACAGCATGAAGTGCAAGAACGTGGTGCCCCTCTATGACCTGCTGCTG
GAGGCGGCGGACGCCCACCGCCTACATGCGCCCACTAGCCGTGGAGGGGCATCCGTGGAGGAGACGGACC
AAAGCCACTTGGCCACTGCGGGCTCTACTTCATCGCATTCCTTGCAAAAGTATTACATCACGGGGGAGGC
AGAGGGTTTCCCTGCCACAGCTTGATAGCGGCCGCACTCCTCAGGTGCAGGCTGCCTATCAGAAGGTGGT
GGCTGGTGTGGCCAATGCCCTGGCTCACAAATACCACTGAGATCTTTTTCCCTCTGCCAAAAATTATGGG
GACATCATGAAGCCCCTTGAGCATCTGACTTCTGGCTAATAAAGGAAATTTATTTTCATTGCAATAGTGT
GTTGGAATTTTTTGTGTCTCTCACTCGGAAGGACATATGGGAGGGCAAATCATTTAAAACATCAGAATGA
GTATTTGGTTTAGAGTTTGGCAACATATGCCCATATGCTGGCTGCCATGAACAAAGGTTGGCTATAAAGA
GGTCATCAGTATATGAAACAGCCCCCTGCTGTCCATTCCTTATTCCATAGAAAAGCCTTGACTTGAGGTT
AGATTTTTTTTATATTTTGTTTTGTGTTATTTTTTTCTTTAACATCCCTAAAATTTTCCTTACATGTTTT
ACTAGCCAGATTTTTCCTCCTCTCCTGACTACTCCCAGTCATAGCTGTCCCTCTTCTCTTATGGAGATCC
CTCGACCTGCAGCCCAAGCTTGGCGTAATCATGGTCATAGCTGTTTCCTGTGTGAAATTGTTATCCGCTC
ACAATTCCACACAACATACGAGCCGGATGCATAAAGTGTAAAGCCTGGGGTGCCTAATGAGTGAAACTCA
TCAATGTATCTTAAGGCGTAAATTGTAAGCGTTAATATTTTGTTAAAATTCGCGTTAAATTTTTGTTAAA
TCAGCTCATTTTTTAACCAATAGGCCGAAATCGGCAAAATCCCTTATAAATCAAAAGAATAGACCGAGAT
AGGGT
[37 nt withheld, positions 5801-5837]
AAAGAACGTGGACTCCAACGTCAAAGG
[49 nt withheld, positions 5865-5913]
T
[91 nt withheld, positions 5915-6005]
G
[124 nt withheld, positions 6007-6130]
CAGGTGGCACTTTTCGGGGAAATGTGCGCGGAACCCCTATTTGTTTATTTTTCTAAATACATTCAAATAT
GTATCCGCTCATGAGACAATAACCCTGATAAATGCTTCAATAATATTGAAAAAGGAAGAGTCCTGAGGCG
GAAAGAACCAGCTGTGGAATGTGTGTCAGTTAGGGTGTGGAAAGTCCCCAGGCTCCCCAGCAGGCAGAAG
TATGCAAAGCATGCATCTCAATTAGTCAGCAACCAGGTGTGGAAAGTCCCCAGGCTCCCCAGCAGGCAGA
AGTATGCAAAGCATGCATCTCAATTAGTCAGCAACCATAGTCCCGCCCCTAACTCCGCCCATCCCGCCCC
TAACTCCGCCCAGTTCCGCCCATTCTCCGCCCCATGGCTGACTAATTTTTTTTATTTATGCAGAGGCCGA
GGCCGCCTCGGCCTCTGAGCTATTCCAGAAGTAGTGAGGAGGCTTTTTTGGAGGCCTAGGCTTTTGCAAA
GATCGATCAAGAGACAGGATGAGGATCGTTTCGCATGATTGAACAAGATGGATTGCACGCAGGTTCTCCG
GCCGCTTGGGTGGAGAGGCTATTCGGCTATGACTGGGCACAACAGACAATCGGCTGCTCTGATGCCGCCG
TGTTCCGGCTGTCAGCGCAGGGGCGCCCGGTTCTTTTTGTCAAGACCGACCTGTCCGGTGCCCTGAATGA
ACTGCAAGACGAGGCAGCGCGGCTATCGTGGCTGGCCACGACGGGCGTTCCTTGCGCAGCTGTGCTCGAC
GTTGTCACTGAAGCGGGAAGGGACTGGCTGCTATTGGGCGAAGTGCCGGGGCAGGATCTCCTGTCATCTC
ACCTTGCTCCTGCCGAGAAAGTATCCATCATGGCTGATGCAATGCGGCGGCTGCATACGCTTGATCCGGC
TACCTGCCCATTCGACCACCAAGCGAAACATCGCATCGAGCGAGCACGTACTCGGATGGAAGCCGGTCTT
GTCGATCAGGATGATCTGGACGAAGAGCATCAGGGGCTCGCGCCAGCCGAACTGTTCGCCAGGCTCAAGG
CGAGCATGCCCGACGGCGAGGATCTCGTCGTGACCCATGGCGATGCCTGCTTGCCGAATATCATGGTGGA
AAATGGCCGCTTTTCTGGATTCATCGACTGTGGCCGGCTGGGTGTGGCGGACCGCTATCAGGACATAGCG
TTGGCTACCCGTGATATTGCTGAAGAGCTTGGCGGCGAATGGGCTGACCGCTTCCTCGTGCTTTACGGTA
TCGCCGCTCCCGATTCGCAGCGCATCGCCTTCTATCGCCTTCTTGACGAGTTCTTCTGAGCGGGACTCTG
GGGTTCGAAATGACCGACCAAGCGACGCCCAACCTGCCATCACGAGATTTCGATTCCACCGCCGCCTTCT
ATGAAAGGTTGGGCTTCGGAATCGTTTTCCGGGACGCCGGCTGGATGATCCTCCAGCGCGGGGATCTCAT
GCTGGAGTTCTTCGCCCACCCTAGGGGGAGGCTAACTGAAACACGGAAGGAGACAATACCGGAAGGAACC
CGCGCTATGACGGCAATAAAAAGACAGAATAAAACGCACGGTGTTGGGTCGTTTGTTCATAAACGCGGGG
TTCGGTCCCAGGGCTGGCACTCTGTCGATACCCCACCGAGACCCCATTGGGGCCAATACGCCCGCGTTTC
TTCCTTTTCCCCACCCCACCCCCCAAGTTCGGGTGAAGGCCCAGGGCTCGCAGCCAACGTCGGGGCGGCA
GGCCCTGCCATAGCCTCAGGTTACTCATATATACTTTAGATTGATTTAAAACTTCATTTTTAATTTAAAA
GGATCTAGGTGAAGATCCTTTTTGATAATCTCATGACCAAAATCCCTTAACGTGAGTTTTCGTTCCACTG
AGCGTCAGACCCCGTAGAAAAGATCAAAGGATCTTCTTGAGATCCTTTTTTTCTGCGCGTAATCTGCTGC
TTGCAAACAAAAAAACCACCGCTACCAGCGGTGGTTTGTTTGCCGGATCAAGAGCTACCAACTCTTTTTC
CGAAGGTAACTGGCTTCAGCAGAGCGCAGATACCAAATACTGTTCTTCTAGTGTAGCCGTAGTTAGGCCA
CCACTTCAAGAACTCTGTAGCACCGCCTACATACCTCGCTCTGCTAATCCTGTTACCAGTGGCTGCTGCC
AGTGGCGATAAGTCGTGTCTTACCGGGTTGGACTCAAGACGATAGTTACCGGATAAGGCGCAGCGGTCGG
GCTGAACGGGGGGTTCGTGCACACAGCCCAGCTTGGAGCGAACGACCTACACCGAACTGAGATACCTACA
GCGTGAGCTATGAGAAAGCGCCACGCTTCCCGAAGGGAGAAAGGCGGACAGGTATCCGGTAAGCGGCAGG
GTCGGAACAGGAGAGCGCACGAGGGAGCTTCCAGGGGGAAACGCCTGGTATCTTTATAGTCCTGTCGGGT
TTCGCCACCTCTGACTTGAGCGTCGATTTTTGTGATGCTCGTCAGGGGGGCGGAGCCTATGGAAAAACGC
CAGCAACGCGGCCTTTTTACGGTTCCTGGCCTTTTGCTGGCCTTTTGCTCACATGTTCTTTCCTGCGTTA
TCCCCTGATTCTGTGGATAACCGTATTACCGCCATGCATTAGTTATTACTAGCGCTACCGGACTCAGATC
TCGAGCTCAAGCTTCGAATTCTGCAGTCGACATTGATTATTGACTAGTTATTAATAGTAATCAATTACGG
GGTCATTAGTTCATAGCCCATATATGGAGTTCCGCGTTACATAACTTACGGTAAATGGCCCGCCTGGCTG
ACCGCCCAACGACCCCCGCCCATTGACGTCAATAATGACGTATGTTCCCATAGTAACGCCAATAGGGACT
TTCCATTGACGTCAATGGGTGGAGTATTTACGGTAAACTGCCCACTTGGCAGTACATCAAGTGTATCATA
TGCCAAGTACGCCCCCTATTGACGTCAATGACGGTAAATGGCCCGCCTGGCATTATGCCCAGTACATGAC
CTTATGGGACTTTCCTACTTGGCAGTACATCTACGTATTAGTCATCGCTATTACCATGGTCGAGGTGAGC
CCCACGTTCT
